>Addgene plasmid #243042 | AiP2128 - pAAV-AiE2655m-minBG-SYFP2-WPRE3-BGHpA | addgene full sequence | sequence record 490241 | Addgene NGS Result
CCTGCAGGCAGCTGCGCGCTCGCTCGCTCACTGAGGCCGCCCGGGCGTCGGGCGACCTTTGGTCGCCCGG
CCTCAGTGAGCGAGCGAGCGCGCAGAGAGGGAGTGGCCAACTCCATCACTAGGGGTTCCTGCGGCCGCAC
GCGTCATAATTAATTATTGTTATTATAATCTGGAAGCCATAGCTAACATAATGGTATAGCTTGGAGTTTC
TAAATTTTCAGGCTTCCTATGTGTAACTAGGAGAAGGGGGAAAAAACATTCTGCTATTTGCATTTAAATA
CAAGTCTAAATCCCTCCCAAAAGCAGTAATAGCCACCCCAAATGAATTATACATTTTCTAATTTTAAAAG
GCTGTTTTATGGAAATGAGGTTATTTGTGCTGCATGGTATGTTCTTGTTGTAACAGTGCAAATGCCAAAG
GGTGTGATTTATCCAGACTACAACACCAATGGGAGAGAAGTGCAAGGACCTTATTTGCATCCCATTTTAA
ACACTCTGTAAATATATTACCTGCAGCCCCTCCCTCACGAGAACAGAGGCATCTCATCCTCTTCAGCTCA
GCGACAGTGATTTGTTTGAGTAATCTAACACAGAGTGCATGGAAAAATCCCGAAGAAATGCTATTTAATA
TTTAAAGATCCAATGAGAGCTGATCTGTGTGTATAGCCCTGAATAATTTTCGAGTGTGAGTTTTACACCA
TGTTTATTGTCACTGAAAATCTGGGCGTGTAAATCCAGTTCGCCGGCGGAGCTCGGGCTGGGCATAAAAG
TCAGGGCAGAGCCATCTATTGCTTACATTTGCTTCTGGGATCCAGATCTTTCGAAGCTAGCGCTACCGGT
CGCCACCATGGTGAGCAAGGGCGAGGAGCTGTTCACCGGGGTGGTGCCCATCCTGGTCGAGCTGGACGGC
GACGTAAACGGCCACAAGTTCAGCGTGTCCGGCGAGGGCGAGGGCGATGCCACCTACGGCAAGCTGACCC
TGAAGCTGATCTGCACCACCGGCAAGCTGCCCGTGCCCTGGCCCACCCTCGTGACCACCCTGGGCTACGG
CGTGCAGTGCTTCGCCCGCTACCCCGACCACATGAAGCAGCACGACTTCTTCAAGTCCGCCATGCCCGAA
GGCTACGTCCAGGAGCGCACCATCTTCTTCAAGGACGACGGCAACTACAAGACCCGCGCCGAGGTGAAGT
TCGAGGGCGACACCCTGGTGAACCGCATCGAGCTGAAGGGCATCGACTTCAAGGAGGACGGCAACATCCT
GGGGCACAAGCTGGAGTACAACTACAACAGCCACAACGTCTATATCACCGCCGACAAGCAGAAGAACGGC
ATCAAGGCCAACTTCAAGATCCGCCACAACATCGAGGACGGCGGCGTGCAGCTCGCCGACCACTACCAGC
AGAACACCCCCATCGGCGACGGCCCCGTGCTGCTGCCCGACAACCACTACCTGAGCTACCAGTCCAAGCT
GAGCAAAGACCCCAACGAGAAGCGCGATCACATGGTCCTGCTGGAGTTCGTGACCGCCGCCGGGATCACT
CTCGGCATGGACGAGCTGTACAAGTAAGTCGACGGCGCGCCGCGGCCGCGAATTCGATATCATAATCAAC
CTCTGGATTACAAAATTTGTGAAAGATTGACTGGTATTCTTAACTATGTTGCTCCTTTTACGCTATGTGG
ATACGCTGCTTTAATGCCTTTGTATCATGCTATTGCTTCCCGTATGGCTTTCATTTTCTCCTCCTTGTAT
AAATCCTGGTTAGTTCTTGCCACGGCGGAACTCATCGCCGCCTGCCTTGCCCGCTGCTGGACAGGGGCTC
GGCTGTTGGGCACTGACAATTCCGTGGCTCGAGAGATCTTCGACTGTGCCTTCTAGTTGCCAGCCATCTG
TTGTTTGCCCCTCCCCCGTGCCTTCCTTGACCCTGGAAGGTGCCACTCCCACTGTCCTTTCCTAATAAAA
TGAGGAAATTGCATCGCATTGTCTGAGTAGGTGTCATTCTATTCTGGGGGGTGGGGTGGGGCAGGACAGC
AAGGGGGAGGATTGGGAAGACAATAGCAGGCATGAGATCTCACGTGCGGACCGAGCGGCCGCAGGAACCC
CTAGTGATGGAGTTGGCCACTCCCTCTCTGCGCGCTCGCTCGCTCACTGAGGCCGGGCGACCAAAGGTCG
CCCGACGCCCGGGCTTTGCCCGGGCGGCCTCAGTGAGCGAGCGAGCGCGCAGCTGCCTGCAGGGGCGCCT
GATGCGGTATTTTCTCCTTACGCATCTGTGCGGTATTTCACACCGCATA
[95 nt withheld, positions 2290-2384]
T
[46 nt withheld, positions 2386-2431]
C
[141 nt withheld, positions 2433-2573]
CCTTTGACGTTGGAGTCCACGTTCTTT
[37 nt withheld, positions 2601-2637]
ACTCTATCTCGGGCTATTCTTTTGATTTATAAGGGATTTTGCCGATTTCGGTCTATTGGTTAAAAAATGA
GCTGATTTAACAAAAATTTAACGCGAATTTTAACAAAATATTAACGTTTACAATTTTATGGTGCACTCTC
AGTACAATCTGCTCTGATGCCGCATAGTTAAGCCAGCCCCGACACCCGCCAACACCCGCTGACGCGCCCT
GACGGGCTTGTCTGCTCCCGGCATCCGCTTACAGACAAGCTGTGACCGTCTCCGGGAGCTGCATGTGTCA
GAGGTTTTCACCGTCATCACCGAAACGCGCGAGACGAAAGGGCCTCGTGATACGCCTATTTTTATAGGTT
AATGTCATGATAATAATGGTTTCTTAGACGTCAGGTGGCACTTTTCGGGGAAATGTGCGCGGAACCCCTA
TTTGTTTATTTTTCTAAATACATTCAAATATGTATCCGCTCATGAGACAATAACCCTGATAAATGCTTCA
ATAATATTGAAAAAGGAAGAGTATGAGTATTCAACATTTCCGTGTCGCCCTTATTCCCTTTTTTGCGGCA
TTTTGCCTTCCTGTTTTTGCTCACCCAGAAACGCTGGTGAAAGTAAAAGATGCTGAAGATCAGTTGGGTG
CACGAGTGGGTTACATCGAACTGGATCTCAACAGCGGTAAGATCCTTGAGAGTTTTCGCCCCGAAGAACG
TTTTCCAATGATGAGCACTTTTAAAGTTCTGCTATGTGGCGCGGTATTATCCCGTATTGACGCCGGGCAA
GAGCAACTCGGTCGCCGCATACACTATTCTCAGAATGACTTGGTTGAGTACTCACCAGTCACAGAAAAGC
ATCTTACGGATGGCATGACAGTAAGAGAATTATGCAGTGCTGCCATAACCATGAGTGATAACACTGCGGC
CAACTTACTTCTGACAACGATCGGAGGACCGAAGGAGCTAACCGCTTTTTTGCACAACATGGGGGATCAT
GTAACTCGCCTTGATCGTTGGGAACCGGAGCTGAATGAAGCCATACCAAACGACGAGCGTGACACCACGA
TGCCTGTAGCAATGGCAACAACGTTGCGCAAACTATTAACTGGCGAACTACTTACTCTAGCTTCCCGGCA
ACAATTAATAGACTGGATGGAGGCGGATAAAGTTGCAGGACCACTTCTGCGCTCGGCCCTTCCGGCTGGC
TGGTTTATTGCTGATAAATCTGGAGCCGGTGAGCGTGGGTCTCGCGGTATCATTGCAGCACTGGGGCCAG
ATGGTAAGCCCTCCCGTATCGTAGTTATCTACACGACGGGGAGTCAGGCAACTATGGATGAACGAAATAG
ACAGATCGCTGAGATAGGTGCCTCACTGATTAAGCATTGGTAACTGTCAGACCAAGTTTACTCATATATA
CTTTAGATTGATTTAAAACTTCATTTTTAATTTAAAAGGATCTAGGTGAAGATCCTTTTTGATAATCTCA
TGACCAAAATCCCTTAACGTGAGTTTTCGTTCCACTGAGCGTCAGACCCCGTAGAAAAGATCAAAGGATC
TTCTTGAGATCCTTTTTTTCTGCGCGTAATCTGCTGCTTGCAAACAAAAAAACCACCGCTACCAGCGGTG
GTTTGTTTGCCGGATCAAGAGCTACCAACTCTTTTTCCGAAGGTAACTGGCTTCAGCAGAGCGCAGATAC
CAAATACTGTTCTTCTAGTGTAGCCGTAGTTAGGCCACCACTTCAAGAACTCTGTAGCACCGCCTACATA
CCTCGCTCTGCTAATCCTGTTACCAGTGGCTGCTGCCAGTGGCGATAAGTCGTGTCTTACCGGGTTGGAC
TCAAGACGATAGTTACCGGATAAGGCGCAGCGGTCGGGCTGAACGGGGGGTTCGTGCACACAGCCCAGCT
TGGAGCGAACGACCTACACCGAACTGAGATACCTACAGCGTGAGCTATGAGAAAGCGCCACGCTTCCCGA
AGGGAGAAAGGCGGACAGGTATCCGGTAAGCGGCAGGGTCGGAACAGGAGAGCGCACGAGGGAGCTTCCA
GGGGGAAACGCCTGGTATCTTTATAGTCCTGTCGGGTTTCGCCACCTCTGACTTGAGCGTCGATTTTTGT
GATGCTCGTCAGGGGGGCGGAGCCTATGGAAAAACGCCAGCAACGCGGCCTTTTTACGGTTCCTGGCCTT
TTGCTGGCCTTTTGCTCACATGT
Features (pLannotate 1.2.2; 14 found; start..end, strand, type, name):
     12..39      +  repeat_region  AAV2 ITR (fragment): inverted terminal repeat of adeno-associated virus serotype 2 inverted
     68..95      +  repeat_region  AAV2 ITR (fragment): inverted terminal repeat of adeno-associated virus serotype 2 inverted
    848..1564    +  CDS            SYFP2: SYFP2 is a basic (constitutively fluorescent) yellow fluorescent protein published in 2006, derived from Aequorea victoria. It is reported to be a very rapidly-maturing monomer with moderate acid sensitivity.
   1604..1761    +  misc_feature   WPRE (fragment): woodchuck hepatitis virus posttranscriptional regulatory element
   1767..1847    +  misc_feature   WPRE (fragment): woodchuck hepatitis virus posttranscriptional regulatory element
   1864..1975    +  polyA_signal   bGH poly(A) signal: bovine growth hormone polyadenylation signal
   2093..2233    +  repeat_region  AAV2 ITR: inverted terminal repeat of adeno-associated virus serotype 2 inverted
   2238..2289    -  misc_feature   bom (fragment): basis of mobility region from pBR322
   2308..2763    +  rep_origin     f1 ori (sequence partly withheld): f1 bacteriophage origin of replication; arrow indicates direction of (+) strand synthesis
   2764..2813    -  misc_feature   bom (fragment): basis of mobility region from pBR322
   2915..2950    -  CDS            rop (fragment): Rop protein, which maintains plasmids at low copy number; rop
   3045..3149    +  promoter       AmpR promoter: bla
   3150..4010    +  CDS            AmpR: β-lactamase; bla; confers resistance to ampicillin, carbenicillin, and related antibiotics
   4181..4769    +  rep_origin     ori: high-copy-number ColE1/pMB1/pBR322/pUC origin of replication
