[The description below was written by a language model from this plasmid's Addgene catalogue record and pLannotate feature annotations shown in this document.]
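Description:
AiP2128 - pAAV-AiE2655m-minBG-SYFP2-WPRE3-BGHpA is an AAV transfer plasmid of about 4.8 kb built on a pAAV2 backbone. It is used to produce recombinant adeno-associated virus that reports the activity of a candidate brain enhancer. It is maintained in bacteria as a high-copy plasmid through a ColE1/pUC-type origin and is selected with ampicillin via the β-lactamase gene and its own promoter. An f1 phage origin and small remnants of pBR322 bom and rop sequences are also annotated in the backbone. AAV2 inverted terminal repeats flank the expression cassette and define the segment that is replicated and packaged into capsids. The downstream ITR is annotated in full, while the upstream one is detected only as short fragments. This may reflect the difficulty of sequencing or annotating these hairpin-forming repeats, which are prone to rearrangement.

Between the ITRs, the name indicates that the enhancer AiE2655m sits upstream of a minimal beta-globin promoter (minBG). Neither element is annotated in the feature table, but both presumably occupy the unannotated region ahead of the reporter. A minimal promoter has little activity on its own, so expression depends largely on the enhancer, which is described as designed to drive transgene expression in specific populations of brain cells. The record does not say which populations. The payload is SYFP2, a rapidly maturing monomeric yellow fluorescent protein derived from Aequorea victoria. It is followed by WPRE3, a shortened woodchuck hepatitis virus posttranscriptional element that boosts transcript expression and appears here as two WPRE fragments, and then by the bovine growth hormone polyadenylation signal. The construct is typically used to label and visualise enhancer-defined cell types after viral delivery.
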