Addgene plasmid #243042: AiP2128 - pAAV-AiE2655m-minBG-SYFP2-WPRE3-BGHpA
Purpose: AiE2655m is an enhancer sequence designed to drive AAV-mediated transgene expression in specific populations of brain cells.
Depositing lab: Allen Institute for Brain Science & Bosiljka Tasic. Depositing organization: Allen Institute.
Backbone
  Vector backbone: pAAV2
  Vector type: AAV
Growth in bacteria
  Bacterial resistance: Ampicillin, 100 μg/mL
  Growth temperature: 37°C
  Growth strain: NEB Stable
  Copy number: High Copy
Gene/Insert
  Gene/Insert name: SYFP2
  Species: Synthetic
  Cloning method: Gibson Cloning
Terms and licenses: Academic/Nonprofit Terms; Industry Terms: Not Available to Industry
How to cite: AiP2128 - pAAV-AiE2655m-minBG-SYFP2-WPRE3-BGHpA was a gift from Allen Institute for Brain Science & Bosiljka Tasic (Addgene plasmid # 243042 ; http://n2t.net/addgene:243042 ; RRID:Addgene_243042)
